>Addgene plasmid #179079 | pBBK95 pCAS-Tyr-[gRNA: 2xBsaI+NotI cut sites] (HygR) | addgene full sequence | sequence record 368820 | Addgene NGS Result
CGAAGCATCTGTGCTTCATTTTGTAGAACAAAAATGCAACGCGAGAGCGCTAATTTTTCAAACAAAGAAT
CTGAGCTGCATTTTTACAGAACAGAAATGCAACGCGAAAGCGCTATTTTACCAACGAAGAATCTGTGCTT
CATTTTTGTAAAACAAAAATGCAACGCGAGAGCGCTAATTTTTCAAACAAAGAATCTGAGCTGCATTTTT
ACAGAACAGAAATGCAACGCGAGAGCGCTATTTTACCAACAAAGAATCTATACTTCTTTTTTGTTCTACA
AAAATGCATCCCGAGAGCGCTATTTTTCTAACAAAGCATCTTAGATTACTTTTTTTCTCCTTTGTGCGCT
CTATAATGCAGTCTCTTGATAACTTTTTGCACTGTAGGTCCGTTAAGGTTAGAAGAAGGCTACTTTGGTG
TCTATTTTCTCTTCCATAAAAAAAGCCTGACTCCACTTCCCGCGTTTACTGATTACTAGCGAAGCTGCGG
GTGCATTTTTTCAAGATAAAGGCATCCCCGATTATATTCTATACCGATGTGGATTGCGCATACTTTGTGA
ACAGAAAGTGATAGCGTTGATGATTCTTCATTGGTCAGAAAATTATGAACGGTTTCTTCTATTTTGTCTC
TATATACTACGTATAGGAAATGTTTACATTTTCGTATTGTTTTCGATTCACTCTATGAATAGTTCTTACT
ACAATTTTTTTGTCTAAAGAGTAATACTAGAGATAAACATAAAAAATGTAGAGGTCGAGTTTAGATGCAA
GTTCAAGGAGCGAAAGGTGGATGGGTAGGTTATATAGGGATATAGCACAGAGATATATAGCAAAGAGATA
CTTTTGAGCAATGTTTGTGGAAGCGGTATTCGCAATATTTTAGTAGCCCGTTACAGTCCGGTGCGTTTTT
GGTTTTTTGAAAGTGCGTCTTCAGAGCGCTTTTGGTTTTCAAAAGCGCTCTGAAGTTCCTATACTTTCTA
GAGAATAGGAACTTCGGAATAGGAACTTCAAAGCGTTTCCGAAAACGAGCGCTTCCGAAAATGCAACGCG
AGCTGCGCACATACAGCTCACTGTTCACGTCGCACCTATATCTGCGTGTTGCCTGTATATATATATACAT
GAGAAGAACGGCATAGTGCGTGTTTATGCTTAAATGCGTATATGTGTTATGTAGTATACTCTTTCTTCAA
CAATTAAATACTCTCGGTAGCCAAGTTGGTTTAAGGCGCAAGACTGTAATTTATCACTACGAAATCTTGA
GATCGGGCGTTCGACTCGCCCCCGGGAGAGATGGCCGGCATGGTCCCAGCCTCCTCGCTGGCGCCGGCTG
GGCAACACCTTCGGGTGGCGAATGGGACTTTCGAGACCAAGGTATTGTTTGCGGCCGCTTTACAGGTCTC
CGTTTTAGAGCTAGAAATAGCAAGTTAAAATAAGGCTAGTCCGTTATCAACTTGAAAAAGTGGCACCGAG
TCGGTGCTTTTTTTATTTTTTGTCACTATTGTTATGTAAAATGCCACCTCTGACAGTATGGAACGCAAAC
TTCTGTCTAGTGGATATAGGTCTAGAGATCTGTTTAGCTTGCCTCGTCCCCGCCGGGTCACCCGGCCAGC
GACATGGAGGCCCAGAATACCCTCCTTGACAGTCTTGACGTGCGCAGCTCAGGGGCATGATGTGACTGTC
GCCCGTACATTTAGCCCATACATCCCCATGTATAATCATTTGCATCCATACATTTTGATGGCCGCACGGC
GCGAAGCAAAAATTACGGCTCCTCGCTGCAGACCTGCGAGCAGGGAAACGCTCCCCTCACAGACGCGTTG
AATTGTCCCCACGCCGCGCCCCTGTAGAGAAATATAAAAGGTTAGGATTTGCCACTGAGGTTCTTCTTTC
ATATACTTCCTTTTAAAATCTTGCTAGGATACAGTTCTCACATCACATCCGAACATAAACAACCATGGGT
AAAAAGCCTGAACTCACCGCGACGTCTGTCGAGAAGTTTCTGATCGAAAAGTTCGACAGCGTCTCCGACC
TGATGCAGCTCTCGGAGGGCGAAGAATCTCGTGCTTTCAGCTTCGATGTAGGAGGGCGTGGATATGTCCT
GCGGGTAAATAGCTGCGCCGATGGTTTCTACAAAGATCGTTATGTTTATCGGCACTTTGCATCGGCCGCG
CTCCCGATTCCGGAAGTGCTTGACATTGGGGAATTCAGCGAGAGCCTGACCTATTGCATCTCCCGCCGTG
CACAGGGTGTCACGTTGCAAGACCTGCCTGAAACCGAACTGCCCGCTGTTCTGCAGCCGGTCGCGGAGGC
CATGGATGCGATCGCTGCGGCCGATCTTAGCCAGACGAGCGGGTTCGGCCCATTCGGACCGCAAGGAATC
GGTCAATACACTACATGGCGTGATTTCATATGCGCGATTGCTGATCCCCATGTGTATCACTGGCAAACTG
TGATGGACGACACCGTCAGTGCGTCCGTCGCGCAGGCTCTCGATGAGCTGATGCTTTGGGCCGAGGACTG
CCCCGAAGTCCGGCACCTCGTGCACGCGGATTTCGGCTCCAACAATGTCCTGACGGACAATGGCCGCATA
ACAGCGGTCATTGACTGGAGCGAGGCGATGTTCGGGGATTCCCAATACGAGGTCGCCAACATCTTCTTCT
GGAGGCCGTGGTTGGCTTGTATGGAGCAGCAGACGCGCTACTTCGAGCGGAGGCATCCGGAGCTTGCAGG
ATCGCCGCGGCTCCGGGCGTATATGCTCCGCATTGGTCTTGACCAACTCTATCAGAGCTTGGTTGACGGC
AATTTCGATGATGCAGCTTGGGCGCAGGGTCGATGCGACGCAATCGTCCGATCCGGAGCCGGGACTGTCG
GGCGTACACAAATCGCCCGCAGAAGCGCGGCCGTCTGGACCGATGGCTGTGTAGAAGTACTCGCCGATAG
TGGAAACCGACGCCCCAGCACTCGTCCGAGGGCAAAGGAATAATCAGTACTGACAATAAAAAGATTCTTG
TTTTCAAGAACTTGTCATTTGTATAGTTTTTTTATATTGTAGTTGTTCTATTTTAATCAAATGTTAGCGT
GATTTATATTTTTTTTCGCCTCGACATCATCTGCCCAGATGCGAAGTTAAGTGCGCAGAAAGTAATATCA
TGCGTCAATCGTATGTGAATGCTGGTCGCTATACTGCTGTCGATTCGATACTAACGCCGCCATCCAGTGT
CGAAAACGAGCTCTCGAGAACCCTTAATAGTCGAACAAGAAGCAGGCAAAGTTTAGAGCACTGCCCCTCC
GCACTCAAAAAAGAAAAAACTAGGAGGAAAATAAAATTCTCAACCACACAAACACATAAACACATACAAA
TACAAATACAAGCTTATTTACTTGACATCGCGCGATCTTCCACTATTCAGCGCCGTCCGCCCTCTCTCGT
GTTTTTTGTTTACGCGACAACTATGCGAAATCCGGAGCAACGGGCAACCGTTTGGGGAAAGACCACACCC
ACGCGCGATCGCCATGGCAACGAGGTCGCACACGCCCCACACCCAGACCTCCCTGCGAGCGGGCATGGGT
ACAATGTCCCCGTTGCCACAGACACCACTTCGTAGCACAGCGCAGAGCGTAGCGTGTTGTTGCTGCTGAC
AAAAGAAAATTTTTCTTAGCAAAGCAAAGGAGGGGAAGCACGGGCAGATAGCACCGTACCATACCCTTGG
AAACTCGAAATGAACGAAGCAGGAAATGAGAGAATGAGAGTTTTGTAGGTATATATAGCGGTAGTGTTTG
CGCGTTACCATCATCTTCTGGATCTATCTATTGTTCTTTTCCTCATCACTTTCCCCTTTTTCGCTCTTCT
TCTTGTCTTTTATTTCTTTCTTTTTTTTAATTGTTCCCTCGATTGGCTATCTACCAAAGAATCCAAACTT
AATACACGTATTTATTTGTCCAATTACCATGGATAAGAAATACTCAATAGGCTTAGATATCGGCACAAAT
AGCGTCGGATGGGCGGTGATCACTGATGAATATAAGGTTCCGTCTAAAAAGTTCAAGGTTCTGGGAAATA
CAGACCGCCACAGTATCAAAAAAAATCTTATAGGGGCTCTTTTATTTGACAGTGGAGAGACAGCGGAAGC
GACTCGTCTCAAACGGACAGCTCGTAGAAGGTATACACGTCGGAAGAATCGTATTTGTTATCTACAGGAG
ATTTTTTCAAATGAGATGGCGAAAGTAGATGATAGTTTCTTTCATCGACTTGAAGAGTCTTTTTTGGTGG
AAGAAGACAAGAAGCATGAACGTCATCCTATTTTTGGAAATATAGTAGATGAAGTTGCTTATCATGAGAA
ATATCCAACTATCTATCATCTGCGAAAAAAATTGGTAGATTCTACTGATAAAGCGGATTTGCGCTTAATC
TATTTGGCCTTAGCGCATATGATTAAGTTTCGTGGTCATTTTTTGATTGAGGGAGATTTAAATCCTGATA
ATAGTGATGTGGACAAACTATTTATCCAGTTGGTACAAACCTACAATCAATTATTTGAAGAAAACCCTAT
TAACGCAAGTGGAGTAGATGCTAAAGCGATTCTTTCTGCACGATTGAGTAAATCAAGACGATTAGAAAAT
CTCATTGCTCAGCTCCCCGGTGAGAAGAAAAATGGCTTATTTGGGAATCTCATTGCTTTGTCATTGGGTT
TGACCCCTAATTTTAAATCAAATTTTGATTTGGCAGAAGATGCTAAATTACAGCTTTCAAAAGATACTTA
CGATGATGATTTAGATAATTTATTGGCGCAAATTGGAGATCAATATGCTGATTTGTTTTTGGCAGCTAAG
AATTTATCAGATGCTATTTTACTTTCAGATATCCTAAGAGTAAATACTGAAATAACTAAGGCTCCCCTAT
CAGCTTCAATGATTAAACGCTACGATGAACATCATCAAGACTTGACTCTTTTAAAAGCTTTAGTTCGACA
ACAACTTCCAGAAAAGTATAAAGAAATCTTTTTTGATCAATCAAAAAACGGATATGCAGGTTATATTGAT
GGGGGAGCTAGCCAAGAAGAATTTTATAAATTTATCAAACCAATTTTAGAAAAAATGGATGGTACTGAGG
AATTATTGGTGAAACTAAATCGTGAAGATTTGCTGCGCAAGCAACGGACCTTTGACAACGGCTCTATTCC
CCATCAAATTCACTTGGGTGAGCTGCATGCTATTTTGAGAAGACAAGAAGACTTTTATCCATTTTTAAAA
GACAATCGTGAGAAGATTGAAAAAATCTTGACTTTTCGAATTCCTTATTATGTTGGTCCATTGGCGCGTG
GCAATAGTCGTTTTGCATGGATGACTCGGAAGTCTGAAGAAACAATTACCCCATGGAATTTTGAAGAAGT
TGTCGATAAAGGTGCTTCAGCTCAATCATTTATTGAACGCATGACAAACTTTGATAAAAATCTTCCAAAT
GAAAAAGTACTACCAAAACATAGTTTGCTTTATGAGTATTTTACGGTTTATAACGAATTGACAAAGGTCA
AATATGTTACTGAAGGAATGCGAAAACCAGCATTTCTTTCAGGTGAACAGAAGAAAGCCATTGTTGATTT
ACTCTTCAAAACAAATCGAAAAGTAACCGTTAAGCAATTAAAAGAAGATTATTTCAAAAAAATAGAATGT
TTTGATAGTGTTGAAATTTCAGGAGTTGAAGATAGATTTAATGCTTCATTAGGTACCTACCATGATTTGC
TAAAAATTATTAAAGATAAAGATTTTTTGGATAATGAAGAAAATGAAGATATCTTAGAGGATATTGTTTT
AACATTGACCTTATTTGAAGATAGGGAGATGATTGAGGAAAGACTTAAAACATATGCTCACCTCTTTGAT
GATAAGGTGATGAAACAGCTTAAACGTCGCCGTTATACTGGTTGGGGACGTTTGTCTCGAAAATTGATTA
ATGGTATTAGGGATAAGCAATCTGGCAAAACAATATTAGATTTTTTGAAATCAGATGGTTTTGCCAATCG
CAATTTTATGCAGCTGATCCATGATGATAGTTTGACATTTAAAGAAGACATTCAAAAAGCACAAGTGTCT
GGACAAGGCGATAGTTTACATGAACATATTGCAAATTTAGCTGGTAGCCCTGCTATTAAAAAAGGTATTT
TACAGACTGTAAAAGTTGTTGATGAATTGGTCAAAGTAATGGGGCGGCATAAGCCAGAAAATATCGTTAT
TGAAATGGCACGTGAAAATCAGACAACTCAAAAGGGCCAGAAAAATTCGCGAGAGCGTATGAAACGAATC
GAAGAAGGTATCAAAGAATTAGGAAGTCAGATTCTTAAAGAGCATCCTGTTGAAAATACTCAATTGCAAA
ATGAAAAGCTCTATCTCTATTATCTCCAAAATGGAAGAGACATGTATGTGGACCAAGAATTAGATATTAA
TCGTTTAAGTGATTATGATGTCGATCACATTGTTCCACAAAGTTTCCTTAAAGACGATTCAATAGACAAT
AAGGTCTTAACGCGTTCTGATAAAAATCGTGGTAAATCGGATAACGTTCCAAGTGAAGAAGTAGTCAAAA
AGATGAAAAACTATTGGAGACAACTTCTAAACGCCAAGTTAATCACTCAACGTAAGTTTGATAATTTAAC
GAAAGCTGAACGTGGAGGTTTGAGTGAACTTGATAAAGCTGGTTTTATCAAACGCCAATTGGTTGAAACT
CGCCAAATCACTAAGCATGTGGCACAAATTTTGGATAGTCGCATGAATACTAAATACGATGAAAATGATA
AACTTATTCGAGAGGTTAAAGTGATTACCTTAAAATCTAAATTAGTTTCTGACTTCCGAAAAGATTTCCA
ATTCTATAAAGTACGTGAGATTAACAATTACCATCATGCCCATGATGCGTATCTAAATGCCGTCGTTGGA
ACTGCTTTGATTAAGAAATATCCAAAACTTGAATCGGAGTTTGTCTATGGTGATTATAAAGTTTATGATG
TTCGTAAAATGATTGCTAAGTCTGAGCAAGAAATAGGCAAAGCAACCGCAAAATATTTCTTTTACTCTAA
TATCATGAACTTCTTCAAAACAGAAATTACACTTGCAAATGGAGAGATTCGCAAACGCCCTCTAATCGAA
ACTAATGGGGAAACTGGAGAAATTGTCTGGGATAAAGGGCGAGATTTTGCCACAGTGCGCAAAGTATTGT
CCATGCCCCAAGTCAATATTGTCAAGAAAACAGAAGTACAGACAGGCGGATTCTCCAAGGAGTCAATTTT
ACCAAAAAGAAATTCGGACAAGCTTATTGCTCGTAAAAAAGACTGGGATCCAAAAAAATATGGTGGTTTT
GATAGTCCAACGGTAGCTTATTCAGTCCTAGTGGTTGCTAAGGTGGAAAAAGGGAAATCGAAGAAGTTAA
AATCCGTTAAAGAGTTACTAGGGATCACAATTATGGAAAGAAGTTCCTTTGAAAAAAATCCGATTGACTT
TTTAGAAGCTAAAGGATATAAGGAAGTTAAAAAAGACTTAATCATTAAACTACCTAAATATAGTCTTTTT
GAGTTAGAAAACGGTCGTAAACGGATGCTGGCTAGTGCCGGAGAATTACAAAAAGGAAATGAGCTGGCTC
TGCCAAGCAAATATGTGAATTTTTTATATTTAGCTAGTCATTATGAAAAGTTGAAGGGTAGTCCAGAAGA
TAACGAACAAAAACAATTGTTTGTGGAGCAGCATAAGCATTATTTAGATGAGATTATTGAGCAAATCAGT
GAATTTTCTAAGCGTGTTATTTTAGCAGATGCCAATTTAGATAAAGTTCTTAGTGCATATAACAAACATA
GAGACAAACCAATACGTGAACAAGCAGAAAATATTATTCATTTATTTACGTTGACGAATCTTGGAGCTCC
CGCTGCTTTTAAATATTTTGATACAACAATTGATCGTAAACGATATACGTCTACAAAAGAAGTTTTAGAT
GCCACTCTTATCCATCAATCCATCACTGGTCTTTATGAAACACGCATTGATTTGAGTCAGCTAGGAGGTG
ACGGTGGAGGGCCAAAAAAGAAAAGAAAAGTTGAAGATGCTTCTGCTCATCATCACCATCACCATCACCA
TTAAATCCGCTCTAACCGAAAAGGAAGGAGTTAGACAACCTGAAGTCTAGGTCCCTATTTATTTTTTTAT
AGTTATGTTAGTATTAAGAACGTTATTTATATTTCAAATTTTTCTTTTTTTTCTGTACAGACGCGTGTAC
GCATGTAACATTATACTGAAAACCTTGCTTGAGAAGGTTTTGGGACGCTCGAAGTGAGCAAAAGGCCAGC
AAAAGGCCAGGAACCGTAAAAAGGCCGCGTTGCTGGCGTTTTTCCATAGGCTCCGCCCCCCTGACGAGCA
TCACAAAAATCGACGCTCAAGTCAGAGGTGGCGAAACCCGACAGGACTATAAAGATACCAGGCGTTTCCC
CCTGGAAGCTCCCTCGTGCGCTCTCCTGTTCCGACCCTGCCGCTTACCGGATACCTGTCCGCCTTTCTCC
CTTCGGGAAGCGTGGCGCTTTCTCATAGCTCACGCTGTAGGTATCTCAGTTCGGTGTAGGTCGTTCGCTC
CAAGCTGGGCTGTGTGCACGAACCCCCCGTTCAGCCCGACCGCTGCGCCTTATCCGGTAACTATCGTCTT
GAGTCCAACCCGGTAAGACACGACTTATCGCCACTGGCAGCAGCCACTGGTAACAGGATTAGCAGAGCGA
GGTATGTAGGCGGTGCTACAGAGTTCTTGAAGTGGTGGCCTAACTACGGCTACACTAGAAGAACAGTATT
TGGTATCTGCGCTCTGCTGAAGCCAGTTACCTTCGGAAAAAGAGTTGGTAGCTCTTGATCCGGCAAACAA
ACCACCGCTGGTAGCGGTGGTTTTTTTGTTTGCAAGCAGCAGATTACGCGCAGAAAAAAAGGATCTCAAG
AAGATCCTTTGATCTTTTCTAC
Features (pLannotate 1.2.2; 9 found; start..end, strand, type, name):
      1..1159    -  rep_origin     2μ ori: yeast 2μ plasmid origin of replication
   1200..1288    +  ncRNA          tRNA: Accession: RF00005 - tRNA
   1402..1477    +  misc_RNA       gRNA scaffold: guide RNA scaffold for the Streptococcus pyogenes CRISPR/Cas9 system
   1611..3186    +  gene           hphMX6: yeast selectable marker conferring hygromycin resistance
   3381..3794    -  CDS            YJC7_YEAST: Protein predicted: Swiss-Prot protein existence level 4. From Saccharomyces cerevisiae (strain ATCC 204508 / S288c) (Baker's yeast).
   3949..8052    +  CDS            cas9: CAS9_STRP1 - Also known as csn1 From Streptococcus pyogenes serotype M1.
   8101..8121    +  CDS            7xHis: 6xHis affinity tag
   8125..8314    +  terminator     CYC1 terminator: S. cerevisiae CYC1; transcription terminator for CYC1
   8371..8959    -  rep_origin     ori: high-copy-number ColE1/pMB1/pBR322/pUC origin of replication
