[The description below was written by a language model from this plasmid's Addgene catalogue record and pLannotate feature annotations shown in this document.]
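Description:
pBBK95 pCAS-Tyr-[gRNA: 2xBsaI+NotI cut sites] (HygR) is a roughly 9 kb yeast CRISPR vector that carries both Streptococcus pyogenes Cas9 and a guide RNA expression cassette on a single 2-micron/pUC shuttle backbone. The 2μ origin maintains it as an episome in Saccharomyces cerevisiae, and a high-copy ColE1/pUC origin supports propagation in E. coli. The only annotated marker is hphMX6. The record lists hygromycin as both the yeast selectable marker and the bacterial resistance, so the same cassette apparently serves in both hosts.

The Cas9 coding sequence is followed by a short polyhistidine tag and the CYC1 terminator. The promoter driving Cas9 is not annotated. The region immediately upstream matches, on the opposite strand, a predicted yeast open reading frame, which suggests native yeast genomic sequence is used there, but the record does not identify it. The guide cassette consists of a tRNA element (the "Tyr" in the name implies a tyrosine tRNA) placed upstream of the S. pyogenes gRNA scaffold. In this kind of arrangement the tRNA provides Pol III transcription and is processed away from the guide. Between the tRNA and the scaffold, in place of a spacer, sits a placeholder with two BsaI sites and a NotI site. Cutting there linearises the vector so that a targeting sequence can be introduced by homology-directed repair, as stated in the purpose field.

The plasmid belongs to the Markerless Yeast Localization and Overexpression (MyLO) CRISPR-Cas9 toolkit and is the hygromycin-selectable recipient vector for building guide-specific Cas9 plasmids for yeast genome editing. The depositor notes that it was itself assembled by homologous recombination in yeast.
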