Addgene plasmid #179079: pBBK95 pCAS-Tyr-[gRNA: 2xBsaI+NotI cut sites] (HygR)
Purpose: Sp.Cas9 and gRNA yeast expression vector for HDR-based gRNA introduction. Selection = Hygromycin resistance
Depositing lab: Vincent Martin. Depositing organization: Concordia University. Publication: The MyLo CRISPR-Cas9 Toolkit: A Markerless Yeast Localization and Overexpression CRISPR-Cas9 Toolkit. Bean BDM, Whiteway M, Martin VJJ. G3 (Bethesda). 2022 Jun 16. pii: 6609175. doi: 10.1093/g3journal/jkac154. PubMed 35708612.
Backbone
  Vector backbone: 2-micron/pUC
  Vector type: Yeast Expression, CRISPR, Synthetic Biology
  Selectable markers: Hygromycin
Growth in bacteria
  Bacterial resistance: Hygromycin, 200 μg/mL
  Growth temperature: 37°C
  Growth strain: DH5alpha
  Copy number: High Copy
Gene/Insert
  Gene/Insert name: S. pyogenes Cas9
  Species: Streptococcus pyogenes
  Cloning method: Restriction Enzyme; 5′ cloning site Unknown (unknown if destroyed); 3′ cloning site Unknown (unknown if destroyed)
Terms and licenses: Academic/Nonprofit Terms; Industry Terms: Not Available to Industry
Depositor comments: Part of the Markerless Yeast Localization and Overexpression (MyLO) CRISPR-Cas9 Toolkit. Vector cloned by homologous recombination in yeast following BglI/II digestion
How to cite: pBBK95 pCAS-Tyr-[gRNA: 2xBsaI+NotI cut sites] (HygR) was a gift from Vincent Martin (Addgene plasmid # 179079 ; http://n2t.net/addgene:179079 ; RRID:Addgene_179079)
